>Addgene plasmid #52588 | pVITRO-HPV73 L1L2 | depositor full sequence | sequence record 81721 | pVITRO-HPV73 L1L2 sequence 9241 bps
CCTGCAGGGCCTGAAATAACCTCTGAAAGAGGAACTTGGTTAGGTACCTTCTGAGGCGGAAAGAACCAGC
TGTGGAATGTGTGTCAGTTAGGGTGTGGAAAGTCCCCAGGCTCCCCAGCAGGCAGAAGTATGCAAAGCAT
GCATCTCAATTAGTCAGCAACCAGGTGTGGAAAGTCCCCAGGCTCCCCAGCAGGCAGAAGTATGCAAAGC
ATGCATCTCAATTAGTCAGCAACCATAGTCCCACTAGTGGAGCCGAGAGTAATTCATACAAAAGGAGGGA
TCGCCTTCGCAAGGGGAGAGCCCAGGGACCGTCCCTAAATTCTCACAGACCCAAATCCCTGTAGCCGCCC
CACGACAGCGCGAGGAGCATGCGCTCAGGGCTGAGCGCGGGGAGAGCAGAGCACACAAGCTCATAGACCC
TGGTCGTGGGGGGGAGGACCGGGGAGCTGGCGCGGGGCAAACTGGGAAAGCGGTGTCGTGTGCTGGCTCC
GCCCTCTTCCCGAGGGTGGGGGAGAACGGTATATAAGTGCGGCAGTCGCCTTGGACGTTCTTTTTCGCAA
CGGGTTTGCCGTCAGAACGCAGGTGAGGGGCGGGTGTGGCTTCCGCGGGCCGCCGAGCTGGAGGTCCTGC
TCCGAGCGGGCCGGGCCCCGCTGTCGTCGGCGGGGATTAGCTGCGAGCATTCCCGCTTCGAGTTGCGGGC
GGCGCGGGAGGCAGAGTGCGAGGCCTAGCGGCAACCCCGTAGCCTCGCCTCGTGTCCGGCTTGAGGCCTA
GCGTGGTGTCCGCGCCGCCGCCGCGTGCTACTCCGGCCGCACTCTGGTCTTTTTTTTTTTTGTTGTTGTT
GCCCTGCTGCCTTCGATTGCCGTTCAGCAATAGGGGCTAACAAAGGGAGGGTGCGGGGCTTGCTCGCCCG
GAGCCCGGAGAGGTCATGGTTGGGGAGGAATGGAGGGACAGGAGTGGCGGCTGGGGCCCGCCCGCCTTCG
GAGCACATGTCCGACGCCACCTGGATGGGGCGAGGCCTGGGGTTTTTCCCGAAGCAACCAGGCTGGGGTT
AGCGTGCCGAGGCCATGTGGCCCCAGCACCCGGCACGATCTGGCTTGGCGGCGCCGCGTTGCCCTGCCTC
CCTAACTAGGGTGAGGCCATCCCGTCCGGCACCAGTTGCGTGCGTGGAAAGATGGCCGCTCCCGGGCCCT
GTTGCAAGGAGCTCAAAATGGAGGACGCGGCAGCCCGGTGGAGCGGGCGGGTGAGTCACCCACACAAAGG
AAGAGGGCCTGGTCCCTCACCGGCTGCTGCTTCCTGTGACCCCGTGGTCCTATCGGCCGCAATAGTCACC
TCGGGCTTTTGAGCACGGCTAGTCGCGGCGGGGGGAGGGGATGTAATGGCGTTGGAGTTTGTTCACATTT
GGTGGGTGGAGACTAGTCAGGCCAGCCTGGCGCTGGAAGTCATTTTTGGAATTTGTCCCCTTGAGTTTTG
AGCGGAGCTAATTCTCGGGCTTCTTAGCGGTTCAAAGGTATCTTTTAAACCCTTTTTTAGGTGTTGTGAA
AACCACCGCTAATTCAAAGCAACCGGTGATATCAAAGATCCGCCACCATGTGGAGACCCACCGACGCCAA
GGTGTACCTGCCCCCCGTGTCCGTGAGCAAGGTGGTGTCCACCGACGAGTACGTGACCCGGACCAACATC
TACTACTACGCCGGCAGCACACGGCTGCTCGCCGTGGGCCACCCCTACTTCCCCATCAAGGACAGCCAGA
AGAGAAAGACCATTGTCCCTAAGGTGTCCGGCCTCCAGTATCGGGTGTTCCGGCTGAGACTGCCCGACCC
CAACAAGTTCGGCTTCCCCGACGCCAGCTTCTACAACCCCGACAAAGAACGGCTGGTCTGGGCCTGCTCT
GGCGTCGAAGTGGGCAGAGGCCAGCCCCTGGGCATCGGCACCAGCGGCAACCCCTTCATGAACAAGCTGG
ACGACACCGAGAACGCCCCCAAGTATATCGCCGGCCAGAACACCGACGGCCGGGAGTGCATGAGCGTGGA
CTACAAGCAGACCCAGCTGTGCATCCTGGGCTGTAGACCCCCTCTGGGCGAGCACTGGGGCCCTGGCACC
CCCTGCACCAGCCAGACCGTGAACACCGGCGACTGCCCTCCTCTGGAACTGAAGAACACCCCCATCCAGG
ACGGCGACATGATCGACGTGGGCTTCGGCGCCATGGACTTCAAGGCCCTGCAGGCCAACAAGAGCGACGT
GCCCATCGACATCAGCAACACCACCTGCAAGTACCCCGACTACCTGGGCATGGCCGCCGACCCCTACGGC
GACAGCATGTGGTTCTACCTGCGGCGGGAGCAGATGTTCGTGCGGCACCTGTTCAACAGAGCCGGCGACA
CCGGCGATAAGATCCCCGACGACCTGATGATCAAGGGCACCGGCAACACCGCCACCCCCAGCAGCTGCGT
GTTCTACCCCACCCCCTCCGGCTCTATGGTGTCCTCCGATGCTCAGCTGTTCAATAAGCCCTACTGGCTG
CAGAAGGCCCAGGGCCAGAACAACGGCATCTGCTGGCACAACCAGCTGTTTCTGACCGTGGTCGACACAA
CCAGAAGCACCAACTTCAGCGTCTGCGTGGGCACTCAGGCCTCTAGCTCCACCACCACCTACGCCAACAG
CAACTTCAAAGAGTACCTGCGGCACGCCGAGGAATTCGACCTGCAGTTCGTGTTCCAGCTGTGCAAGATC
AGCCTGACCACCGAAGTGATGACCTACATCCACAGCATGAACAGCACCATCCTGGAAGAGTGGAACTTCG
GCCTGACCCCCCCTCCTAGCGGCACCCTGGAAGAGACATACAGATACGTGACCAGCCAGGCCATCAGCTG
CCAGAGGCCCCAGCCCCCCAAAGAGACAGAGGACCCCTACGCCAAGCTGTCCTTCTGGGACGTGGACCTG
AAAGAGAAGTTCAGCGCCGAGCTGGACCAGTTCCCCCTGGGCCGGAAGTTCCTGCTGCAGCTGGGCATGA
GAGCCAGACCCAAGCTGCAGGCCTCCAAGCGGAGCGCCAGCGCCACCACAAGCGCCACCCCTAAGAAGAA
GCGGGCCAAGCGGATCTGATAGTCTAGCTGGCCAGACATGATAAGATACATTGATGAGTTTGGACAAACC
ACAACTAGAATGCAGTGAAAAAAATGCTTTATTTGTGAAATTTGTGATGCTATTGCTTTATTTGTAACCA
TTATAAGCTGCAATAAACAAGTTAACAACAACAATTGCATTCATTTTATGTTTCAGGTTCAGGGGGAGGT
GTGGGAGGTTTTTTAAAGCAAGTAAAACCTCTACAAATGTGGTATGGAAATGTTAATTAACTAGCCATGA
CCAAAATCCCTTAACGTGAGTTTTCGTTCCACTGAGCGTCAGACCCCGTAGAAAAGATCAAAGGATCTTC
TTGAGATCCTTTTTTTCTGCGCGTAATCTGCTGCTTGCAAACAAAAAAACCACCGCTACCAGCGGTGGTT
TGTTTGCCGGATCAAGAGCTACCAACTCTTTTTCCGAAGGTAACTGGCTTCAGCAGAGCGCAGATACCAA
ATACTGTTCTTCTAGTGTAGCCGTAGTTAGGCCACCACTTCAAGAACTCTGTAGCACCGCCTACATACCT
CGCTCTGCTAATCCTGTTACCAGTGGCTGCTGCCAGTGGCGATAAGTCGTGTCTTACCGGGTTGGACTCA
AGACGATAGTTACCGGATAAGGCGCAGCGGTCGGGCTGAACGGGGGGTTCGTGCACACAGCCCAGCTTGG
AGCGAACGACCTACACCGAACTGAGATACCTACAGCGTGAGCTATGAGAAAGCGCCACGCTTCCCGAAGG
GAGAAAGGCGGACAGGTATCCGGTAAGCGGCAGGGTCGGAACAGGAGAGCGCACGAGGGAGCTTCCAGGG
GGAAACGCCTGGTATCTTTATAGTCCTGTCGGGTTTCGCCACCTCTGACTTGAGCGTCGATTTTTGTGAT
GCTCGTCAGGGGGGCGGAGCCTATGGAAAAACGCCAGCAACGCGGCCTTTTTACGGTTCCTGGCCTTTTG
CTGGCCTTTTGCTCACATGTTCTTAATTAACCTGCAGGCGTTACATAACTTACGGTAAATGGCCCGCCTG
GCTGACCGCCCAACGACCCCCGCCCATTGACGTCAATAATGACGTATGTTCCCATAGTAACGCCAATAGG
GACTTTCCATTGACGTCAATGGGTGGAGTATTTACGGTAAACTGCCCACTTGGCAGTACATCAAGTGTAT
CATATGCCAAGTACGCCCCCTATTGACGTCAATGACGGTAAATGGCCCGCCTGGCATTATGCCCAGTACA
TGACCTTATGGGACTTTCCTACTTGGCAGTACATCTACGTATTAGTCATCGCTATTACCATGATGATGCG
GTTTTGGCAGTACATCAATGGGCGTGGATAGCGGTTTGACTCACGGGGATTTCCAAGTCTCCACCCCATT
GACGTCAATGGGAGTTTGTTTTGACTAGTGGAGCCGAGAGTAATTCATACAAAAGGAGGGATCGCCTTCG
CAAGGGGAGAGCCCAGGGACCGTCCCTAAATTCTCACAGACCCAAATCCCTGTAGCCGCCCCACGACAGC
GCGAGGAGCATGCGCCCAGGGCTGAGCGCGGGTAGATCAGAGCACACAAGCTCACAGTCCCCGGCGGTGG
GGGGAGGGGCGCGCTGAGCGGGGGCCAGGGAGCTGGCGCGGGGCAAACTGGGAAAGTGGTGTCGTGTGCT
GGCTCCGCCCTCTTCCCGAGGGTGGGGGAGAACGGTATATAAGTGCGGTAGTCGCCTTGGACGTTCTTTT
TCGCAACGGGTTTGCCGTCAGAACGCAGGTGAGTGGCGGGTGTGGCTTCCGCGGGCCCCGGAGCTGGAGC
CCTGCTCTGAGCGGGCCGGGCTGATATGCGAGTGTCGTCCGCAGGGTTTAGCTGTGAGCATTCCCACTTC
GAGTGGCGGGCGGTGCGGGGGTGAGAGTGCGAGGCCTAGCGGCAACCCCGTAGCCTCGCCTCGTGTCCGG
CTTGAGGCCTAGCGTGGTGTCCGCCGCCGCGTGCCACTCCGGCCGCACTATGCGTTTTTTGTCCTTGCTG
CCCTCGATTGCCTTCCAGCAGCATGGGCTAACAAAGGGAGGGTGTGGGGCTCACTCTTAAGGAGCCCATG
AAGCTTACGTTGGATAGGAATGGAAGGGCAGGAGGGGCGACTGGGGCCCGCCCGCCTTCGGAGCACATGT
CCGACGCCACCTGGATGGGGCGAGGCCTGTGGCTTTCCGAAGCAATCGGGCGTGAGTTTAGCCTACCTGG
GCCATGTGGCCCTAGCACTGGGCACGGTCTGGCCTGGCGGTGCCGCGTTCCCTTGCCTCCCAACAAGGGT
GAGGCCGTCCCGCCCGGCACCAGTTGCTTGCGCGGAAAGATGGCCGCTCCCGGGGCCCTGTTGCAAGGAG
CTCAAAATGGAGGACGCGGCAGCCCGGTGGAGCGGGCGGGTGAGTCACCCACACAAAGGAAGAGGGCCTT
GCCCCTCGCCGGCCGCTGCTTCCTGTGACCCCGTGGTCTATCGGCCGCATAGTCACCTCGGGCTTCTCTT
GAGCACCGCTCGTCGCGGCGGGGGGAGGGGATCTAATGGCGTTGGAGTTTGTTCACATTTGGTGGGTGGA
GACTAGTCAGGCCAGCCTGGCGCTGGAAGTCATTCTTGGAATTTGCCCCTTTGAGTTTGGAGCGAGGCTA
ATTCTCAAGCCTCTTAGCGGTTCAAAGGTATTTTCTAAACCCGTTTCCAGGTGTTGTGAAAGCCACCGCT
AATTCAAAGCAATCCGGAGTATACGGATCCGCCACCATGCGGCGGAAGCGGGACACCCACATCCGGAAGA
AGCGGGCCAGCGCCACCCAGCTGTACAAGACCTGCAAGCAGGCCGGCACCTGCCCCCCTGACGTGATCCC
CAAGGTGGAGGGCAGCACAATCGCCGACAACATCCTGAAGTACGGCAGCATCGGCGTGTTCTTCGGCGGC
CTGGGCATCGGCAGCGGCAGCGGATCTGGCGGCAGAACCGGCTACGTGCCCCTGAGCACCGGCACCCCCA
GCAAGCCCGTGGAGATCCCCCTGCAGCCCATCCGGCCCAGCGTCGTCACCAGCGTCGGCCCCAGCGACAG
CAGCATCGTGTCCCTGGTGGAGGAAAGCAGCTTCATCGAGAGCGGCATCCCTGGCCCCACCTCCATCGTG
CCCAGCACCAGCGGCTTCGACATCACCACCTCCGTGAACAGCACCCCCGCCATCATCGACGTGTCCGCCA
TCAGCGACACCACCCAGATCAGCGTGACCACCTTCAAGAACCCCACTTTCACCGATCCCAGCGTGCTGCA
GCCCCCTCCCCCCCTGGAAGCCAGCGGCAGACTGCTGTTCAGCAACGACACCGTGACCACCCACAGCTAC
GAGAACATCCCCCTGGACACCTTTGTGGTCACCACCGACCACAACTCCATCGTGTCCTCCACCCCCATCC
CCGGCAGACAGCCTGCCGCCAGACTGGGCCTGTACGGCAGAGCCATCCAGCAGGTCAAGGTGGTGGACCC
CGCCTTCCTGACCACCCCCACCCGGCTGGTCACCTACGACAACCCTGCCTTCGAGGGCCTGCAGGACACC
ACCCTCGAATTCCAGCACAGCGACCTGCACAACGCCCCCGACAGCGACTTCCTGGACATCGTGAAGCTGC
ACAGACCCGCCCTGACCAGCAGAAAGACCGGCATCCGGGTGTCCCGGCTGGGCCAGAGAGCCACCCTGTC
CACCAGAAGCGGCAAGAGAATCGGCGCCAAGGTGCACTTCTACCACGACATCAGCCCCATCCCCACCAAC
GACATCGAGATGCAGCCCCTGGTCACCCCCCAGACCCCCAGCATCGTGACCGGCAGCAGCATCAACGACG
GCCTGTACGACGTGTTCCTGGACAACGACGTGGAGGAAACAGTGCTGCAGCAGACCTACACCCCTACCAG
CATCCACAGCAACAGCCTGGTGTCCAGCGACATCTCCACCGCCACCGCCAACACCACCATCCCTTTCAGC
ACAGGCCTCGACACACACCCAGGCCCAGATATCGCCCTGCCCCTGCCCTCTACCGAGACAATCTTCACCC
CTATCGTGCCTCTGCAGCCTGCCGGCCCTATCTACATCTACGGCAGCGGCTTCATCCTGCACCCCAGCTA
CTACCTGCTGAAGCGGAAGCGGAAGAGACTGAGCTACAGCTTCACCGACGTGGCCACCTACTGATAGTCT
AGGAGCAGGTTTCCCCAATGACACAAAACGTGCAACTTGAAACTCCGCCTGGTCTTTCCAGGTCTAGAGG
GGTAACACTTTGTACTGCGTTTGGCTCCACGCTCGATCCACTGGCGAGTGTTAGTAACAGCACTGTTGCT
TCGTAGCGGAGCATGACGGCCGTGGGAACTCCTCCTTGGTAACAAGGACCCACGGGGCCAAAAGCCACGC
CCACACGGGCCCGTCATGTGTGCAACCCCAGCACGGCGACTTTACTGCGAAACCCACTTTAAAGTGACAT
TGAAACTGGTACCCACACACTGGTGACAGGCTAAGGATGCCCTTCAGGTACCCCGAGGTAACACGCGACA
CTCGGGATCTGAGAAGGGGACTGGGGCTTCTATAAAAGCGCTCGGTTTAAAAAGCTTCTATGCCTGAATA
GGTGACCGGAGGTCGGCACCTTTCCTTTGCAATTACTGACCCTATGAATACACTGACTGTTTGACAATTA
ATCATCGGCATAGTATATCGGCATAGTATAATACGACTCACTATAGGAGGGCCACCATGATTGAACAAGA
TGGATTGCACGCAGGTTCTCCGGCCGCTTGGGTGGAGAGGCTATTCGGCTATGACTGGGCACAACAGACA
ATCGGCTGCTCTGATGCCGCCGTGTTCCGGCTGTCAGCGCAGGGGCGCCCGGTTCTTTTTGTCAAGACCG
ACCTGTCCGGTGCCCTGAATGAACTGCAAGACGAGGCAGCGCGGCTATCGTGGCTGGCCACGACGGGCGT
TCCTTGCGCAGCTGTGCTCGACGTTGTCACTGAAGCGGGAAGGGACTGGCTGCTATTGGGCGAAGTGCCG
GGGCAGGATCTCCTGTCATCTCACCTTGCTCCTGCCGAGAAAGTATCCATCATGGCTGATGCAATGCGGC
GGCTGCATACGCTTGATCCGGCTACCTGCCCATTCGACCACCAAGCGAAACATCGCATCGAGCGAGCACG
TACTCGGATGGAAGCCGGTCTTGTCGATCAGGATGATCTGGACGAAGAGCATCAGGGGCTCGCGCCAGCC
GAACTGTTCGCCAGGCTCAAGGCGAGCATGCCCGACGGCGAGGATCTCGTCGTGACACATGGCGATGCCT
GCTTGCCGAATATCATGGTGGAAAATGGCCGCTTTTCTGGATTCATCGACTGTGGCCGGCTGGGTGTGGC
GGACCGCTATCAGGACATAGCGTTGGCTACCCGTGATATTGCTGAAGAGCTTGGCGGCGAATGGGCTGAC
CGCTTCCTCGTGCTTTACGGTATCGCCGCTCCCGATTCGCAGCGCATCGCCTTCTATCGCCTTCTTGACG
AGTTCTTCTGAGCGGGACTCTGGGGTTCGAAATGACCGACCAAGCGAATTCGCTAGGATTATCCCTAATA
CCTGCCACCCCACTCTTAATCAGTGGTGGAAGAACGGTCTCAGAACTGTTTGTTTCAATTGGCCATTTAA
GTTTAGTAGTAAAAGACTGGTTAATGATAACAATGCATCGTAAAACCTTCAGAAGGAAAGGAGAATGTTT
TGTGGACCACTTTGGTTTTCTTTTTTGCGTGTGGCAGTTTTAAGTTATTAGTTTTTAAAATCAGTACTTT
TTAATGGAAACAACTTGACCAAAAATTTGTCACAGAATTTTGAGACCCATTAAAAAAGTTAAATGAGAAA
CCTGTGTGTTCCTTTGGTCAACACCGAGACATTTAGGTGAAAGACATCTAATTCTGGTTTTACGAATCTG
GAAACTTCTTGAAAATGTAATTCTTGAGTTAACACTTCTGGGTGGAGAATAGGGTTGTTTTCCCCCCACA
TAATTGGAAGGGGAAGGAATATCATTTAAAGCTATGGGAGGGTTGCTTTGATTACAACACTGGAGAGAAA
TGCAGCATGTTGCTGATTGCCTGTCACTAAAACAGGCCAAAAACTGAGTCCTTGGGTTGCATAGAAAGCT
G
Features (pLannotate 1.2.2; 14 found; start..end, strand, type, name):
     51..242     +  promoter       SV40 promoter (fragment): SV40 enhancer and early promoter
    429..1562    +  promoter       mEF-1α promoter (fragment): strong constitutive promoter for mouse elongation factor EF-1α
   1585..3090    +  CDS            L1: VL1_HPV35 - Experimental evidence at protein level: Swiss-Prot protein existence level 1. Forms an icosahedral capsid with a T=7 symmetry and a 50 nm diameter. The capsid is composed of 72 pentamers linked to each other by disulfide bonds and associated with L2 proteins. Binds to heparan sulfate proteoglycans on cell surface of basal layer keratinocytes to provide initial virion attachment. This binding mediates a conformational change in the virus capsid that facilitates efficient infection. The virion enters the host cell via endocytosis. During virus trafficking, L1 protein dissociates from
   3122..3243    -  polyA_signal   SV40 poly(A) signal: SV40 polyadenylation signal
   3266..3337    -  CDS            large T antigen (fragment): large T antigen from SV40 (simian virus 40)
   3431..4019    +  rep_origin     ori: high-copy-number ColE1/pMB1/pBR322/pUC origin of replication
   4099..4402    +  enhancer       CMV enhancer: human cytomegalovirus immediate early enhancer
   4404..4503    +  promoter       CMV promoter (fragment): human cytomegalovirus (CMV) immediate early promoter
   5847..7265    +  CDS            L2: VL2_HPV16 - Experimental evidence at protein level: Swiss-Prot protein existence level 1. Minor protein of the capsid that localizes along the inner surface of the virion, within the central cavities beneath the L1 pentamers. Plays a role in capsid stabilization through interaction with the major capsid protein L1. Once the virion enters the host cell, L2 escorts the genomic DNA into the nucleus by promoting escape from the endosomal compartments and traffic through the host Golgi network. Mechanistically, the C-terminus of L2 possesses a cell-penetrating peptide that protudes from the host en
   7284..7728    +  misc_feature   FMDV IRES: internal ribosome entry site (IRES) of the foot-and-mouth disease virus
   7761..7779    +  promoter       tac promoter (fragment): strong E. coli promoter; hybrid between the trp and lac UV5 promoters
   7799..7817    +  promoter       T7 promoter: promoter for bacteriophage T7 RNA polymerase
   7827..8621    +  CDS            NeoR/KanR: aminoglycoside phosphotransferase from Tn5; aph(3')-II (or nptII); confers resistance to neomycin, kanamycin, and G418 (Geneticin®)
   8668..9240    +  polyA_signal   EF-1α poly(A) signal: human EF-1α polyadenylation signal
