[The description below was written by a language model from this plasmid's Addgene catalogue record and pLannotate feature annotations shown in this document.]
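Description:
pVITRO-HPV73 L1L2 is a 9.2 kb mammalian expression plasmid built on InvivoGen's pVITRO1-neo-mcs backbone, a dual-cassette vector designed to express two genes from a single plasmid. It carries the two capsid genes of human papillomavirus type 73: the major capsid protein L1 (about 1.5 kb) and the minor capsid protein L2 (about 1.4 kb). The automated annotation labels these reading frames by their closest database homologues (HPV35 L1 and HPV16 L2), which reflects sequence similarity rather than the actual type. The catalogue lists the insert species as human, although the genes are viral.

In the feature table, L1 lies downstream of an SV40 enhancer fragment and a mouse EF-1α promoter and is terminated by an SV40 polyadenylation signal. The second cassette begins with a CMV enhancer and a short CMV promoter fragment. Roughly 1.3 kb between this and the L2 coding sequence is unannotated, so the core promoter driving L2 is not identified in the record. L2 is followed by an FMDV IRES and the Tn5 NeoR/KanR gene, ending in an EF-1α polyadenylation signal, so the resistance marker is translated from the same transcript as L2. G418 selection in mammalian cells is therefore tied to expression of that cassette. Small bacterial promoter fragments upstream of the marker would allow the same gene to confer kanamycin resistance in E. coli, where the plasmid replicates from a high-copy ColE1/pUC-type origin.

Co-expression of L1 and L2 in mammalian cells lets the proteins assemble into papillomavirus capsids. The associated publication concerns infectivity of diverse HPV types and the effects of inhibitors and L2 antibodies, which is consistent with use in producing HPV73 pseudovirions for infection and neutralisation studies.
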