Addgene plasmid #52588: pVITRO-HPV73 L1L2
Purpose: Expresses HPV73 L1 and L2 in mammalian cells
Depositing lab: Richard Roden. Depositing organization: Johns Hopkins University and School of Medicine. Publication: Impact of inhibitors and L2 antibodies upon the infectivity of diverse alpha and beta human papillomavirus types. Kwak K, Jiang R, Wang JW, Jagu S, Kirnbauer R, Roden RB. PLoS One. 2014 May 9;9(5):e97232. doi: 10.1371/journal.pone.0097232. eCollection 2014. PubMed 24816794.
Backbone
  Vector backbone: pVITRO1-neo-mcs
  Backbone manufacturer: InvivoGen
  Backbone size w/o insert (bp): 6295
  Total vector size (bp): 9241
  Vector type: Mammalian Expression
  Selectable markers: Neomycin (select with G418)
Growth in bacteria
  Bacterial resistance: Kanamycin, 50 μg/mL
  Growth temperature: 37°C
  Growth strain: DH5alpha
  Copy number: High Copy
Gene/Insert 1
  Gene/Insert name: HPV73 L1
  Species: H. sapiens (human)
  Insert size (bp): 1515
  Cloning method: Restriction Enzyme; 5′ cloning site BglII (destroyed during cloning); 3′ cloning site NheI (destroyed during cloning)
  Sequencing primers: 5′ AAACCACCGCTAATTCAAAGC; 3′ GTGGTTTGTCCAAACTCATCAA
Gene/Insert 2
  Gene/Insert name: HPV73 L2
  Species: H. sapiens (human)
  Insert size (bp): 1431
  Cloning method: Restriction Enzyme; 5′ cloning site BamHI (not destroyed); 3′ cloning site AvrII (destroyed during cloning)
  Sequencing primers: 5′ GCCTCTTAGCGGTTCAAAGG; 3′ CAAAGGTATTTTCTAAACCCGTTTC
Terms and licenses: Academic/Nonprofit Terms; Industry Terms: Not Available to Industry
How to cite: pVITRO-HPV73 L1L2 was a gift from Richard Roden (Addgene plasmid # 52588 ; http://n2t.net/addgene:52588 ; RRID:Addgene_52588)
