>Addgene plasmid #52588 | pVITRO-HPV73 L1L2 | addgene partial sequence | sequence record 84710 | mEF1-Fwd 5'-TTTTGAGCGGAGCTAATTCTCGGG-3'
AACCCTTTTTTAGGTGTTGTGAAAACCACCGCTAATTCAAAGCAACCGGTGATATCAAAGATCCGCCACC
ATGTGGAGACCCACCGACGCCAAGGTGTACCTGCCCCCCGTGTCCGTGAGCAAGGTGGTGTCCACCGACG
AGTACGTGACCCGGACCAACATCTACTACTACGCCGGCAGCACACGGCTGCTCGCCGTGGGCCACCCCTA
CTTCCCCATCAAGGACAGCCAGAAGAGAAAGACCATTGTCCCTAAGGTGTCCGGCCTCCAGTATCGGGTG
TTCCGGCTGAGACTGCCCGACCCCAACAAGTTCGGCTTCCCCGACGCCAGCTTCTACAACCCCGACAAAG
AACGGCTGGTCTGGGCCTGCTCTGGCGTCGAAGTGGGCAGAGGCCAGCCCCTGGGCATCGGCACCAGCGG
CAACCCCTTCATGAACAAGCTGGACGACACCGAGAACGCCCCCAAGTATATCGCCGGCCAGAACACCGAC
GGCCGGGAGTGCATGAGCGTGGACTACAAGCAGACCCAGCTGTGCATCCTGGGCTGTAGACCCCCTCTGG
GCGAGCACTGGGGCCCTGGCACCCCCTGCACCAGCCAGACCGTGAACACCGGCGACTGCCCTCCTCTGGA
ACTGAAGAACACCCCCATCCAGGACGGCGACATGATCGACGTGGGCTTCGGCGCCATGGACTTCAAGGCC
CTGCAGGCCAACAAGAGCGACGTGCCCATCGACATCAGCAACACCACCTGCAAGTACCCCGACTACCTGG
GCATGGCCGCCGACCCCTACGGCGACAGCATGTGGTTCTACCTGCGGCGGGAGCAGATGTTCGTGCGGCA
CCTGTTCAACAGAGCCGGCGACACCGGCGATAAGAT
