>Addgene plasmid #52588 | pVITRO-HPV73 L1L2 | addgene partial sequence | sequence record 84740 | EBV-rev 5'-GTGGTTTGTCCAAACTCATC-3'
AGACTATCAGATCCGCTTGGCCCGCTTCTTCTTAGGGGTGGCGCTTGTGGTGGCGCTGGCGCTCCGCTTG
GAGGCCTGCAGCTTGGGTCTGGCTCTCATGCCCAGCTGCAGCAGGAACTTCCGGCCCAGGGGGAACTGGT
CCAGCTCGGCGCTGAACTTCTCTTTCAGGTCCACGTCCCAGAAGGACAGCTTGGCGTAGGGGTCCTCTGT
CTCTTTGGGGGGCTGGGGCCTCTGGCAGCTGATGGCCTGGCTGGTCACGTATCTGTATGTCTCTTCCAGG
GTGCCGCTAGGAGGGGGGGTCAGGCCGAAGTTCCACTCTTCCAGGATGGTGCTGTTCATGCTGTGGATGT
AGGTCATCACTTCGGTGGTCAGGCTGATCTTGCACAGCTGGAACACGAACTGCAGGTCGAATTCCTCGGC
GTGCCGCAGGTACTCTTTGAAGTTGCTGTTGGCGTAGGTGGTGGTGGAGCTAGAGGCCTGAGTGCCCACG
CAGACGCTGAAGTTGGTGCTTCTGGTTGTGTCGACCACGGTCAGAAACAGCTGGTTGTGCCAGCAGATGC
CGTTGTTCTGGCCCTGGGCCTTCTGCAGCCAGTAGGGCTTATTGAACAGCTGAGCATCGGAGGACACCAT
AGAGCCGGAGGGGGTGGGGTAGAACACGCAGCTGCTGGGGGTGGCGGTGTTGCCGGTGCCCTTGATCATC
AGGTCGTCGGGGATCTTATCGCCGGTGTCGCCGGCTCTGTTGAACAGGTGCCGCACGAACATCTGCTCCC
GCCGCAGGTAGAACCACATGCTGTCGCC
