>Addgene plasmid #52588 | pVITRO-HPV73 L1L2 | addgene partial sequence | sequence record 84775 | FMDV-IRES-R 5'-CTCCGCTACGAAGCAACAGT-3'
GAGCGTGGAGCCAAACGCAGTACAAAGTGTTACCCCTCTAGACCTGGAAAGACCAGGCGGAGTTTCAAGT
TGCACGTTTTGTGTCATTGGGGAAACCTGCTCCTAGACTATCAGTAGGTGGCCACGTCGGTGAAGCTGTA
GCTCAGTCTCTTCCGCTTCCGCTTCAGCAGGTAGTAGCTGGGGTGCAGGATGAAGCCGCTGCCGTAGATG
TAGATAGGGCCGGCAGGCTGCAGAGGCACGATAGGGGTGAAGATTGTCTCGGTAGAGGGCAGGGGCAGGG
CGATATCTGGGCCTGGGTGTGTGTCGAGGCCTGTGCTGAAAGGGATGGTGGTGTTGGCGGTGGCGGTGGA
GATGTCGCTGGACACCAGGCTGTTGCTGTGGATGCTGGTAGGGGTGTAGGTCTGCTGCAGCACTGTTTCC
TCCACGTCGTTGTCCAGGAACACGTCGTACAGGCCGTCGTTGATGCTGCTGCCGGTCACGATGCTGGGGG
TCTGGGGGGTGACCAGGGGCTGCATCTCGATGTCGTTGGTGGGGATGGGGCTGATGTCGTGGTAGAAGTG
CACCTTGGCGCCGATTCTCTTGCCGCTTCTGGTGGACAGGGTGGCTCTCTGGCCCAGCCGGGACACCCGG
ATGCCGGTCTTTCTGCTGGTCAGGGCGGGTCTGTGCAGCTTCACGATGTCCAGGAAGTCGCTGTCGGGGG
CGTTGTGCAGGTCGCTGTGCTGGAATTCGAGGGTGGTGTCCTGCAGGCCCTCGAAGGCAGGGTTGTCGTA
GGTGACCAGCCGGGTGGGGGTGGTCAG
