>Addgene plasmid #52588 | pVITRO-HPV73 L1L2 | addgene partial sequence | sequence record 84797 | pVITRO-P25F 5'-CAAAGGTATTTTCTAAACCCGTTTC-3'
AATCCGGAGTATACGGATCCGCCACCATGCGGCGGAAGCGGGACACCCACATCCGGAAGAAGCGGGCCAG
CGCCACCCAGCTGTACAAGACCTGCAAGCAGGCCGGCACCTGCCCCCCTGACGTGATCCCCAAGGTGGAG
GGCAGCACAATCGCCGACAACATCCTGAAGTACGGCAGCATCGGCGTGTTCTTCGGCGGCCTGGGCATCG
GCAGCGGCAGCGGATCTGGCGGCAGAACCGGCTACGTGCCCCTGAGCACCGGCACCCCCAGCAAGCCCGT
GGAGATCCCCCTGCAGCCCATCCGGCCCAGCGTCGTCACCAGCGTCGGCCCCAGCGACAGCAGCATCGTG
TCCCTGGTGGAGGAAAGCAGCTTCATCGAGAGCGGCATCCCTGGCCCCACCTCCATCGTGCCCAGCACCA
GCGGCTTCGACATCACCACCTCCGTGAACAGCACCCCCGCCATCATCGACGTGTCCGCCATCAGCGACAC
CACCCAGATCAGCGTGACCACCTTCAAGAACCCCACTTTCACCGATCCCAGCGTGCTGCAGCCCCCTCCC
CCCCTGGAAGCCAGCGGCAGACTGCTGTTCAGCAACGACACCGTGACCACCCACAGCTACGAGAACATCC
CCCTGGACACCTTTGTGGTCACCACCGACCACAACTCCATCGTGTCCTCCACCCCCATCCCCGGCAGACA
GCCTGCCGCCAGACTGGGCCTGTACGGCAGAGCCATCCAGCAGGTCAAGGTGGTGGACCCCGCCTTCCTG
ACCACCCCCACCCGGCTGGTCACCTACGACAACCCTGCCTTCGAGGGCCT
